>Addgene plasmid #154031 | pPtPBR11_fcpShble_GWB | addgene full sequence | sequence record 307050 | Addgene NGS Result
CTTCTACACAGACAAGATGAAACAATTCGGCATTAATACCTGAGAGCAGGAAGAGCAAGGTAAAAGGTAG
TATTTGTTGGCGATCCCCCTAGAGTCTTTTACATCTTCGGAAAACAAAAACTATTTTTTCTTTAATTTCT
TTTTTTACTTTCTATTTTTAATTTATATATTTATATTAAAAAATTTAAATTATAATTATTTTTATAGCAC
GTGATTGAAGACGAGCTAGTGTTATTCCTGACTGTGAAACCAAAGCGGAGTGACTGCAACTAATGAAAAT
TAAATTTTTAAGGAAGGATAGAGACTCCCAACTGTTCGTGCACCATGAGAGCAAGGATGCCCATTTGTGC
CGCACGTCCCTGGTTGAGTTCGATAGCACGCTTCTGAAGCTTCTTGTCCTCACTGAAAGTGTCCCAGCCA
AAGTCGAGGTAGTTGTTGCGGCCGCATGGGCCCAGATCTCCGAGGCCTCGGACCCGTCGGGCCGCGTCGG
ACCGGCGGTGTTGGTCGGCGTCGGTCAGTCCTGCTCCTCGGCCACGAAGTGCACGCAGTTGCCGGCCGGG
TCGCGCAGGGCGAACTCCCGCCCCCACGGCTGCTCGCCGATCTCGGTCATGGCCGGCCCGGAGGCGTCCC
GGAAGTTCGTGGACACGACCTCCGACCACTCGGCGTACAGCTCGTCCAGGCCGCGCACCCACACCCAGGC
CAGGGTGTTGTCCGGCACCACCTGGTCCTGGACCGCGCTGATGAACAGGGTCACGTCGTCCCGGACCACA
CCGGCGAAGTCGTCCTCCACGAAGTCCCGGGAGAACCCGAGCCGGTCGGTCCAGAACTCGACCGCTCCGG
CGACGTCGCGCGCGGTGAGCACCGGAACGGCACTGGTCAACTTGGCCATGGGTACCCTCAGCTAGAATAT
TATCGATACCGTCGACTTGGTTAATTTTTCGATTTCGAAGATATGTGAAGATCCAGGTGGTGTAGATCAC
GAAAGCGTTCCGCCGCGTGCCAATCCATCCATCGGCAGGGATCGTCGTTCAACCTGCCTACACGTGCTTC
GCACGTAGAAATTCTACCAGTACAACGAAAGCTGCTGTCCGACGTTACGAACATGGTCTAGTCAGACAGT
TGAAAGACCCGGAGTTTTGAGATCTTCGGTCGATCATAAAAAACCTTGCTAGCACAGAAATATTGCTGAG
TTACGTTCACACCAAAAACAGAGCACTGTTCCAAGTCCGCAAGTTACTTTTACATGTAAAAGCGTTGTCT
ATGTTTATGAAATCAGCACCGCATGTCGAAAATGCTATTTTGAGAATCGCCGATGCTAATCATTGGCCTC
TAAAAAAACGGAAGTATCAAGAATTCCAGACAAATCAGGATTTACAGATAACATAAATCGCGAAATGGAA
TTTTGCAACCAACGTTAACAGGTATGTCTCCTTACCAAACGCTAGTCCAGTCCCTCCCAGCTGATGTCTT
TCAACCAACAAGTATCTACGACTGCAGCACTAATGCAAATGATAATATAAAAAAGAAGACAATGTTTTTC
CCAGTGATTCAACTCGAATTGCACTAATCCTGTTAGGTACCAGCTTTTGTTCCCTTTAGTGAGGGTTAAT
TTCGAGCTTGGCGTAATCATGGTCACTGGCCGTCGTTTTACAACGTCGTGACTGGGAAAACCCTGGCGTT
ACCCAACTTAATCGCCTTGCAGCACATCCCCCTTTCGCCAGCTGGCGTAATAGCGAAGAGGCCCGCACCG
ATCGCCCTTCCCAACAGTTGCGCAGCCTGAATGGCGAATGGCATCTTCCGCTGCATAACCCTGCTTCGGG
GTCATTATAGCGATTTTTTCGGTATATCCATCCTTTTTCGCACGATATACAGGATTTTGCCAAAGGGTTC
GTGTAGACTTTCCTTGGTGTATCCAACGGCGTCAGCCGGGCAGGATAGGTGAAGTAGGCCCACCCGCGAG
CGGGTGTTCCTTCTTCACTGTCCCTTATTCGCACCTGGCGGTGCTCAACGGGAATCCTGCTCTGCGAGGC
TGGCCGGCTACCGCCGGCGTAACAGATGAGGGCAAGCGGATGGCTGATGAAACCAAGCCAACCAGGAAGG
GCAGCCCACCTATCAAGGTGTACTGCCTTCCAGACGAACGAAGAGCGATTGAGGAAAAGGCGGCGGCGGC
CGGCATGAGCCTGTCGGCCTACCTGCTGGCCGTCGGCCAGGGCTACAAAATCACGGGCGTCGTGGACTAT
GAGCACGTCCGCGAGCTGGCCCGCATCAATGGCGACCTGGGCCGCCTGGGCGGCCTGCTGAAACTCTGGC
TCACCGACGACCCGCGCACGGCGCGGTTCGGTGATGCCACGATCCTCGCCCTGCTGGCGAAGATCGAAGA
GAAGCAGGACGAGCTTGGCAAGGTCATGATGGGCGTGGTCCGCCCGAGGGCAGAGCCATGACTTTTTTAG
CCGCTAAAACGGCCGGGGGGTGCGCGTGATTGCCAAGCACGTCCCCATGCGCTCCATCAAGAAGAGCGAC
TTCGCGGAGCTGGTGAAGTACATCACCGACGAGCAAGGCAAGACGATCCGCCCCGACACCCGCCAACACC
CGCTGACGCGCCCTGACGGGCTTGTCTGCTCCCGGCATCCGCTTACAGACAAGCTGTGACCGTCTCCGGG
AGCTGCATGTGTCAGAGGTTTTCACCGTCATCACCGAAACGCGCGAGGCAGCTGCGGTAAAGCTCATCAG
CGTGGTCGTGAAGCGATTCACAGATGTCTGCCTGTTCATCCGCGTCCAGCTCGTTGAGTTTCTCCAGAAG
CGTTAATGTCTGGCTTCTGATAAAGCGGGCCATGTTAAGGGCGGTTTTTTCCTGTTTGGTCACTGATGCC
TCCGTGTAAGGGGGATTTCTGTTCATGGGGGTAATGATACCGATGAAACGAGAGAGGATGCTCACGATAC
GGGTTACTGATGATGAACATGCCCGGTTACTGGAACGTTGTGAGGGTAAACAACTGGCGGTATGGATGCG
GCGGGACCAGAGAAAAATCACTCAGGGTCAATGCCAGCGCTTCGTTAATACGCAGGTGATCAACCACTTT
GTACAAGAAAGCTGAACGAGAAACGTAAAATGATATAAATATCAATATATTAAATTAGATTTTGCATAAA
AAACAGACTACATAATACTGTAAAACACAACATATCCAGTCACTATGGTCGACCTGCAGACTGGCTGTGT
ATAAGGGAGCCTGACATTTATATTCCCCAGAACATCAGGTTAATGGCGTTTTTGATGTCATTTTCGCGGT
GGCTGAGATCAGCCACTTCTTCCCCGATAACGGAGACCGGCACACTGGCCATATCGGTGGTCATCATGCG
CCAGCTTTCATCCCCGATATGCACCACCGGGTAAAGTTCACGGGAGACTTTATCTGACAGCAGACGTGCA
CTGGCCAGGGGGATCACCATCCGTCGCCCGGGCGTGTCAATAATATCACTCTGTACATCCACAAACAGAC
GATAACGGCTCTCTCTTTTATAGGTGTAAACCTTAAACTGCATTTCACCAGCCCCTGTTCTCGTCAGCAA
AAGAGCCGTTCATTTCAATAAACCGGGCGACCTCAGCCATCCCTTCCTGATTTTCCGCTTTCCAGCGTTC
GGCACGCAGACGACGGGCTTCATTCTGCATGGTTGTGCTTACCAGACCGGAGATATTGACATCATATATG
CCTTGAGCAACTGATAGCTGTCGCTGTCAACTGTCACTGTAATACGCTGCTTCATAGCATACCTCTTTTT
GACATACTTCGGGTATACATATCAGTATATATTCTTATACCGCAAAAATCAGCGCGCAAATACGCATACT
GTTATCTGGCTTTTAGTAAGCCGGATCCAGATCTTTACGCCCCGCCCTGCCACTCATCGCAGTACTGTTG
TAATTCATTAAGCATTCTGCCGACATGGAAGCCATCACAAACGGCATGATGAACCTGAATCGCCAGCGGC
ATCAGCACCTTGTCGCCTTGCGTATAATATTTGCCCATGGTGAAAACGGGGGCGAAGAAGTTGTCCATAT
TGGCCACGTTTAAATCAAAACTGGTGAAACTCACCCAGGGATTGGCTGAGACGAAAAACATATTCTCAAT
AAACCCTTTAGGGAAATAGGCCAGGTTTTCACCGTAACACGCCACATCTTGCGAATATATGTGTAGAAAC
TGCCGGAAATCGTCGTGGTATTCACTCCAGAGCGATGAAAACGTTTCAGTTTGCTCATGGAAAACGGTGT
AACAAGGGTGAACACTATCCCATATCACCAGCTCACCGTCTTTCATTGCCATACGGAATTCCGGATGAGC
ATTCATCAGGCGGGCAAGAATGTGAATAAAGGCCGGATAAAACTTGTGCTTATTTTTCTTTACGGTCTTT
AAAAAGGCCGTAATATCCAGCTGAACGGTCTGGTTATAGGTACATTGAGCAACTGACTGAAATGCCTCAA
AATGTTCTTTACGATGCCATTGGGATATATCAACGGTGGTATATCCAGTGATTTTTTTCTCCATTTTAGC
TTCCTTAGCTCCTGAAAATCTCGACGGATCCTAACTCAAAATCCACACATTATACGAGCCGGAAGCATAA
AGTGTAAAGCCTGGGGTGCCTAATGCGGCCGCCATAGTGACTGGATATGTTGTGTTTTACAGTATTATGT
AGTCTGTTTTTTATGCAAAATCTAATTTAATATATTGATATTTATATCATTTTACGTTTCTCGTTCAGCT
TTTTTGTACAAACTTGTTGATCACCTGCTTCTTGAAGACGAAAGGGCCTCGTGATACGCCTATTTTTATA
GGTTAATGTCATGATAATAATGGTTTCTTAGACGTCAGGTGGCACTTTTCGGGGAAATGTGCGCGGAACC
CCTATTTGTTTATTTTTCTAAATACATTCAAATATGTATCCGCTCATGAGACAATAACCCTGATAAATGC
TTCAATAATATTGAAAAAGGAAGAGTATGAGTATTCAACATTTCCGTGTCGCCCTTATTCCCTTTTTTGC
GGCATTTTGCCTTCCTGTTTTTGCTCACCCAGAAACGCTGGTGAAAGTAAAAGATGCTGAAGATCAGTTG
GGTGCACGAGTGGGTTACATCGAACTGGATCTCAACAGCGGTAAGATCCTTGAGAGTTTTCGCCCCGAAG
AACGTTTTCCAATGATGAGCACTTTTAAAGTTCTGCTATGTGGCGCGGTATTATCCCGTGTTGACGCCGG
GCAAGAGCAACTCGGTCGCCGCATACACTATTCTCAGAATGACTTGGTTGAGTACTCACCAGTCACAGAA
AAGCATCTTACGGATGGCATGACAGTAAGAGAATTATGCAGTGCTGCCATAACCATGAGTGATAACACTG
CGGCCAACTTACTTCTGACAACGATCGGAGGACCGAAGGAGCTAACCGCTTTTTTGCACAACATGGGGGA
TCATGTAACTCGCCTTGATCGTTGGGAACCGGAGCTGAATGAAGCCATACCAAACGACGAGCGTGACACC
ACGATGCCTGCAGCAATGGCAACAACGTTGCGCAAACTATTAACTGGCGAACTACTTACTCTAGCTTCCC
GGCAACAATTAATAGACTGGATGGAGGCGGATAAAGTTGCAGGACCACTTCTGCGCTCGGCCCTTCCGGC
TGGCTGGTTTATTGCTGATAAATCTGGAGCCGGTGAGCGTGGGTCTCGCGGTATCATTGCAGCACTGGGG
CCAGATGGTAAGCCCTCCCGTATCGTAGTTATCTACACGACGGGGAGTCAGGCAACTATGGATGAACGAA
ATAGACAGATCGCTGAGATAGGTGCCTCACTGATTAAGCATTGGTAACTGTCAGACCAAGTTTACTCATA
TATACTTTAGATTGATTTAAAACTTCATTTTTAATTTAAAAGGATCTAGGTGAAGATCCTTTTTGATAAT
CTCATGACCAAAATCCCTTAACGTGAGTTTTCGTTCCACTGAGCGTCAGACCCCGTAGAAAAGATCAAAG
GATCTTCTTGAGATCCTTTTTTTCTGCGCGTAATCTGCTGCTTGCAAACAAAAAAACCACCGCTACCAGC
GGTGGTTTGTTTGCCGGATCAAGAGCTACCAACTCTTTTTCCGAAGGTAACTGGCTTCAGCAGAGCGCAG
ATACCAAATACTGTCCTTCTAGTGTAGCCGTAGTTAGGCCACCACTTCAAGAACTCTGTAGCACCGCCTA
CATACCTCGCTCTGCTAATCCTGTTACCAGTGGCTGCTGCCAGTGGCGATAAGTCGTGTCTTACCGGGTT
GGACTCAAGACGATAGTTACCGGATAAGGCGCAGCGGTCGGGCTGAACGGGGGGTTCGTGCACACAGCCC
AGCTTGGAGCGAACGACCTACACCGAACTGAGATACCTACAGCGTGAGCTATGAGAAAGCGCCACGCTTC
CCGAAGGGAGAAAGGCGGACAGGTATCCGGTAAGCGGCAGGGTCGGAACAGGAGAGCGCACGAGGGAGCT
TCCAGGGGGAAACGCCTGGTATCTTTATAGTCCTGTCGGGTTTCGCCACCTCTGACTTGAGCGTCGATTT
TTGTGATGCTCGTCAGGGGGGCGGAGCCTATGGAAAAACGCCAGCAACGCGGCCTTTTTACGGTTCCTGG
CCTTTTGCTGGCCTTTTGCTCACATGTTCTTTCCTGCGTTATCCCCTGATTCTGTGGATAACCGTATTAC
CGCCTTTGAGTGAGCTGATACCGCTCGCCGCAGCCGAACGACCGAGCGCAGCGAGTCAGTGAGCGAGGAA
GCGGAAGAGATGCCTGCAGGTCGACTCTAGAGTCTGCTCTGTCATCTTTGCCTTCGTTTATCTTGCCTGC
TCATTTTTTAGTATATTCTTCGAAGAAATCACATTACTTTATATAATGTATAATTCATTATGTGATAATG
CCAATCGCTAAGAAAAAAAAAGAGTCATCCGCTAGGTGGAAAAAAAAAATGAAAATCATTACCGAGGCAT
AAAAAAATATAGAGTGTACTAGGATCGCTTGCCTGTAACTTACACGCGCCTCGTATCTTTTAATGATGGA
ATAATTTGGGAATTTACTCTGTGTTTATTTATTTTTATGTTTTGTATTTGGATTTTAGAAAGTAAATAAA
GAAGGTAGAAGAGTTACGGAATGAAGAAAAAAAAATAAACAAAGGTTTAAAAAATTTCAACAAAAAGCGT
ACTTTACATATATATTTATTAGACAAGAAAAGCAGATTAAATAGATATACATTCGATTAACGATAAGTAA
AATGTAAAATCACAGGATTTTCGTGTGTGGT
Features (pLannotate 1.2.2; 23 found; start..end, strand, type, name):
    291..440     -  CDS            FCPA (fragment): FCPA_PHATR - Also known as FCP1. Experimental evidence at transcript level: Swiss-Prot protein existence level 2. The light-harvesting complex (LHC) functions as a light receptor, it captures and delivers excitation energy to photosystems with which it is closely associated. Energy is transferred from the carotenoid and chlorophyll C (or B) to chlorophyll A and the photosynthetic reaction centers where it is used to synthesize ATP and reducing power. From Phaeodactylum tricornutum (Diatom).
    515..889     -  CDS            BleoR: antibiotic-binding protein; Sh ble from Streptoalloteichus hindustanus; confers resistance to bleomycin, phleomycin, and Zeocin™
    910..926     +  misc_feature   MCS (fragment): pBluescript multiple cloning site
   1593..1611    -  promoter       T3 promoter: promoter for bacteriophage T3 RNA polymerase
   1633..1788    +  CDS            lacZα (fragment): LacZα fragment of β-galactosidase; lacZ fragment
   1928..2037    +  oriT           oriT: incP origin of transfer
   2070..2441    +  CDS            traJ: oriT-recognizing protein; traJ
   2479..2571    +  CDS            traI (fragment): TRAI6_ECOLX - Experimental evidence at protein level: Swiss-Prot protein existence level 1. The initiation process of transfer DNA synthesis requires the interaction of at least three plasmid-specific components (TraH, I, and J) at the transfer origin resulting in the assembly of a specialised nucleoprotein complex - the relaxosome. Site- and strand-specific cleavage at the transfer origin is dependent on TraI and TraJ. From Escherichia coli.
   2672..2863    -  CDS            rop: Rop protein, which maintains plasmids at low copy number; rop
   2904..3014    +  CDS            mbeC (fragment): MBEC_ECOLX - Experimental evidence at protein level: Swiss-Prot protein existence level 1. Required for efficient mobilization of ColE1 plasmid and is thus essential to promote the specific transfer of the plasmid during conjugation. Probably functions by inducing DNA bending, helping the MbeA relaxase to melt the DNA around the nic site and cleave the phosphodiester bond. Binds specifically double-stranded DNA (dsDNA) containing the ColE1 oriT but does not recognize the inverted repeat (IR). From Escherichia coli.
   3073..3197    +  protein_bind   attR2: mutant version of attR; recombination site for the Gateway® LR reaction LR Clonase™
   3241..3543    -  CDS            ccdB: CCDB_ECOLI - Also known as G, letB, letD. Experimental evidence at protein level: Swiss-Prot protein existence level 1. Toxic component of a type II toxin-antitoxin (TA) system, functioning in plasmid maintainence. Responsible for the post- segregational killing (PSK) of plasmid-free cells, also referred to as a plasmid addiction system. Half-life of over 2 hours. Cell killing by CcdB is accompanied by filamentation, defects in chromosome and plasmid segregation, defects in cell division, formation of anucleate cells, decreased DNA synthesis and plasmid loss. Interferes with the activity of DN
   3548..3706    -  CDS            ccdA (fragment): CCDA_ECO57 - Also known as H, letA. Experimental evidence at protein level: Swiss-Prot protein existence level 1. Antitoxin component of a type II toxin-antitoxin (TA) system which inhibits the post-segregational killing (PSK) of plasmid-free cells, also referred to as a plasmid addiction system. Binds to and blocks the activity of CcdB; will also remove bound CcdB protein from the CcdB-GyrA complex by forming a CcdA-CcdB complex, a process termed rejuvenation. Functions as a transcriptional corepressor for the ccdAB operon, repression also requires CcdB (By similarity). From Escherichia coli
   3885..4544    -  CDS            CmR: chloramphenicol acetyltransferase; cat; confers resistance to chloramphenicol
   4545..4574    -  promoter       cat promoter (fragment): promoter of the E. coli cat gene encoding chloramphenicol acetyltransferase
   4598..4628    -  promoter       lac UV5 promoter: E. coli lac promoter with an "up" mutation
   4653..4777    -  protein_bind   attR1: mutant version of attR; recombination site for the Gateway® LR reaction LR Clonase™
   4892..4996    +  promoter       AmpR promoter: bla
   4997..5857    +  CDS            AmpR: β-lactamase; bla; confers resistance to ampicillin, carbenicillin, and related antibiotics
   6028..6616    +  rep_origin     ori: high-copy-number ColE1/pMB1/pBR322/pUC origin of replication
   6800..6822    -  misc_feature   MCS (fragment): pUC18/19 multiple cloning site
   6836..7022    -  promoter       HIS3 promoter: S. cerevisiae HIS3
   7023..215     -  misc_feature   CEN/ARS (across the origin): S. cerevisiae CEN6 centromere fused to an autonomously replicating sequence
