[The description below was written by a language model from this plasmid's Addgene catalogue record and pLannotate feature annotations shown in this document.]
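Description:
pPtPBR11_fcpShble_GWB is an empty Gateway destination vector built on a pBR322 backbone for placing genes of interest on an episome in the diatom Phaeodactylum tricornutum. In E. coli it replicates from the ColE1/pMB1-type origin and retains rop, consistent with its listing as a low-copy plasmid. Bacterial selection is by ampicillin (β-lactamase) and chloramphenicol. According to the depositor's comments, the tetracycline resistance cassette of the parent plasmid was removed and a ccdB cassette flanked by att sites was added.

The Gateway cassette consists of attR1 and attR2 sites flanking a chloramphenicol acetyltransferase gene and the ccdB toxin gene, with a ccdA fragment also annotated. Because CcdB is lethal to ordinary E. coli, the empty vector is maintained in a ccdB-tolerant strain. An LR recombination with an entry clone swaps the cassette for the insert, which allows counterselection against unrecombined vector. No diatom promoter or terminator is annotated next to the att sites, so the record does not state what would drive expression of a recombined insert.

For selection in the diatom, the plasmid carries the Sh ble gene conferring Zeocin resistance. The "fcp" in the name and an adjacent fragment matching P. tricornutum FCPA suggest that fucoxanthin chlorophyll-binding protein gene sequences flank it, although the regulatory elements themselves are not annotated. An incP oriT with traJ and a traI fragment suggests the plasmid can be mobilised by bacterial conjugation. A yeast CEN6/ARS element with a neighbouring HIS3 promoter is also present, a type of sequence used for episomal maintenance in diatoms, in line with the stated purpose. Small remnants of lacZα, a T3 promoter and cloning sites also remain.
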