Addgene plasmid #154031: pPtPBR11_fcpShble_GWB
Purpose: (Empty Backbone) Gateway cloning into P. tricornutum episomal vector
Depositing lab: Raffaela Abbriano. Depositing organization: University of Technology, Sydney.
Backbone
  Vector backbone: pBR322
  Vector type: Diatom cloning
  Selectable markers: Zeocin
Growth in bacteria
  Bacterial resistance: Chloramphenicol and Ampicillin, 25 & 100 μg/mL
  Growth temperature: 37°C
  Growth strain: ccdB Survival
  Copy number: Low Copy
Gene/Insert
  Gene/Insert name: None
Terms and licenses: Academic/Nonprofit Terms; Industry Terms: Not Available to Industry
Depositor comments: tet resistance cassette removed; ccdb resistance with att sites added
How to cite: pPtPBR11_fcpShble_GWB was a gift from Raffaela Abbriano (Addgene plasmid # 154031 ; http://n2t.net/addgene:154031 ; RRID:Addgene_154031)
